>Addgene plasmid #73513 | JH04 | depositor full sequence | sequence record 137511 | Full Theoretical Sequence from Depositor
CAACTTTGTATAGAAAAGTTGAAATATCAGTTTTTAAAAAATTAAACCATAAAACAAATAATATAACCCA
ATTTTTACATCAAACCACAAGAAAAAAATACATTTGGGCCCACGGATAAAGAAATTAAAAAAATACATTT
TTTAAAGGCGCACCGAATTAAAATTCATTTGGGTCTTACCGCGTATACCGTACTCCGTTTGTTTGATCAT
TTTTGTCAGCGCTGGCGGTTGTTTTTTCATTTCATTTCTGCTTCAAAGACGTTTTCTCGAATAATTTTTC
GTTTATTCTCTTTTTTAAAATTAATTTCTAGCCGTAAATGTTATAAATTCACCCATTTAACGCAAATTTC
ATGGTAATCTCATGGAAAAATGCAGTTTCTTTGTTAAAGAAAGCTTAAATAGCAAAAATTCCCCGACTTT
CCCCAAAATCCTGCTCGATTTTCCGTTTTCTCATTGTATTCTCTCTTAATTAATTTTATCGATAATCAAT
TGAATGTTTCAGACAGAGAATGGTCTCCAAGGGAGAGGAGCTCATCAAGGAGAACATGCGTATGAAGGTC
GTCATGGAGGGATCCGTCAACGGACACCAATTCAAGTGCACCGGAGAGGGAGAGGGAAACCCATACATGG
GAACCCAAACCATGCGTATCAAGGTAAGTTTAAACATATATATACTAACTAACCCTGATTATTTAAATTT
TCAGGTCATCGAGGGAGGACCACTCCCATTCGCCTTCGACATCCTCGCCACCTCCTTCATGTACGGATCC
CGTACCTTCATCAAGTACCCAAAGGGAATCCCAGACTTCTTCAAGCAATCCTTCCCAGAGGGATTCACCT
GGGAGCGTGTCACCCGTTACGAGGACGGAGGAGTCGTCACCGTCATGCAAGACACCTCCCTCGAGGACGG
ATGCCTCGTCTACCACGTCCAAGTCCGTGGAGTCAACTTCCCATCCAACGGACCAGTCATGCAAAAGGTA
AGTTTAAACAGTTCGGTACTAACTAACCATACATATTTAAATTTTCAGAAGACCAAGGGATGGGAGCCAA
ACACCGAGATGATGTACCCAGCCGACGGAGGACTCCGTGGATACACCCACATGGCCCTCAAGGTCGACGG
AGGAGGACACCTCTCCTGCTCCTTCGTCACCACCTACCGTTCCAAGGTAAGTTTAAACATGATTTTACTA
ACTAACTAATCTGATTTAAATTTTCAGAAGACCGTCGGAAACATCAAGATGCCAGGAATCCACGCCGTCG
ACCACCGTCTCGAGCGTCTCGAGGAGTCCGACAACGAGATGTTCGTCGTCCAACGTGAGCACGCCGTCGC
CAAGTTCGCCGGACTCGGAGGAGGAATGGACGAGCTCTACAAGGCCGGCCACGGACTCCAAGACGACCCA
GACCTCCAAGCCCTCCTCAAGGGATCCCAACTCCTCAAGGTCAAGTCCTCCTCCTGGCGTCGTGAGCGTT
TCTACAAGCTCCAAGAGGACTGCAAGGTAAGTTTAAACATATATATACTAACTAACCCTGATTATTTAAA
TTTTCAGACCATCTGGCAAGAGTCCCGTAAGGTAAGTTTAAACAGTTCGGTACTAACTAACCATACATAT
TTAAATTTTCAGGTCATGCGTTCCCCAGAGTCCCAACTCTTCTCCATCGAGGACATCCAAGAGGTCCGTA
TGGGACACCGTACCGAGGGACTCGAGAAGTTCGCCCGTGACATCCCAGAGGACCGTTGCTTCTCCATCGT
CTTCAAGGTAAGTTTAAACATGATTTTACTAACTAACTAATCTGATTTAAATTTTCAGGACCAACGTAAC
ACCCTCGACCTCATCGCCCCATCCCCAGCCGACGCCCAACACTGGGTCCAAGGACTCCGTAAGATCATCC
ACCACTCCGGATCCATGGACCAACGTCAAAAGTCAGGAGCTAGCGGAGCCGATTACAAGGATGACGATGA
CAAGAGAGGATCTGGATCTGACTACAAGGACGATGACGATAAGCGTTAAGATAAATGCAAAATCCTTTCA
AGCATTCCCTTCTTCTCTATCACTCTTCTTTCTTTTTGTCAAAAAATTCTCTCGCTAATTTATTTGCTTT
TTTAATGTTATTATTTTATGACTTTTTATAGTCACTGAAAAGTTTGCATCTGAGTGAAGTGAATGCTATC
AAAATGTGATTCTGTCTGATGTACTTTCACAATCTCTCTTCAATTCCATTTTGAAGTGCTTTAAACCCGA
AAGGTTGAGAAAAATGCGAGCGCTCAAATATTTGTATTGTGTTCGTTGAGTGACCCAACAAAAAGAGGAA
ACTTTATTGTGCCGCCAAGAAAAAAGTCTCACGTACGGTGCGCGCGATGCCGTATCACAACTGAGAAAAA
AGACAAAACTTATTGAACAGTGTTCCTTTCAAAAAATTATTTTGTAAAAAATCGAGTTTTTCTCCAAAAT
AACGCACGCAATCAAAAACAAGAAAACTAACGTGTTCTCCTGGGCGTGGAACTCCTTATCAAGATTACCA
TTATTGTCTGTCAGAATTGATATTTCAATTATTTCATATCTAGACAAACCCGGGTGTCTTGCATTTATTA
GTACTGTGAGTTTACATACAAACGAGGCTTACTCAGATAACATAGAGTCACCTCTAATTAGCAAAAACCC
ATTTCTAATTAGCTATTTCGACCAGTTCTAAAGTCACCGTAATTAGAAATGGTTTTTGTAGCTTTTCTAA
TTAGAAATGACCCCGAGATAAGTGAAATATGGCATTTTCTGGGTTTTCTAGTAAGAAATGATCCCGCACG
TAGTGATTCCGCGTTACAAGCCAAATTCAAATTAAAAAAGTATATTACACAATTCAAGTTACATTATTTT
CAGGAAACAATGGCGAAGAGCAAAGCAGAGATTCAAAAGGAGGAAAGAGACAACAGATATGAACGAAGAC
TTCTTGAAAAGAGAAAGAGACATGAGGTGAGTAACCATGATAATAAATAATCAAGTAAGGGCTATAGATT
TATAAATTCTGGAGTTAACAGTTTCGAAAAAAAGTAGTTTTCATATGTGCGAAGGAATATCAAAAATAGG
GGAATAGCCTAAACGAGTGAGAAAATTAAATGTTTGTTATTTTTTCAAAAATGTCTGCAGGGCCGTTATC
CTTTCAAATGCACTCTATCAAACATAGATCATATCCATCATATCTTATCCAGAATTTATATCATATCCAA
GATTGAGAGCGTTTCAAGGAAAATCTCAAACAACCATACAATTTTGTAGATCGACAACAAGGCCTCCACT
TCTTCATCGATGGCCTCTGCAGCACCTGCACCACCAAGTTTGTATTTTTCATATTAATATAAAGTGAGCC
ACGCATAGTCGTTTTTAGGATTTTTGCCAGATCGATGTCGCGCAAACAGACTGTTTTTTTTTCTTTGAAA
GCCGTGCGTGACATGGGCCACGGATTGTAACGCCGCGCTGGATGGATAAAAATTTATTCAGTTTTTTAGC
CTTTACAAAATATGGTTCGACTACTTTCTTTATTTTTACATTTTTATAGGTGCTCATTGAGCTGAGATAT
TTTGGGTATAATCGGAAAATCGCTGATTTTGGTCATTTTTCTGCACTAAAGATTACACAAAAAGTTCAGT
ATTTAGATTCATTGTTGAAAATTGGGGATGATCTACAGATACATATCGCCGTGTTCAAAAACACACGTGA
CGTCGTGACTGGGAAAACCCTGGCGTTACCCAACTTAATCGCCTTGCAGCACATCCCCCTTTCGCCAGCT
GGCGTAATAGCGAAGAGGCCCGCACCGATCGCCCTTCCCAACAGTTGCGCAGCCTGAATGGCGAATGGCG
CCTGATGCGGTATTTTCTCCTTACGCATCTGTGCGGTATTTCACACCGCATATGGTGCACTCTCAGTACA
ATCTGCTCTGATGCCGCATAGTTAAGCCAGCCCCGACACCCGCCAACACCCGCTGACGCGCCCTGACGGG
CTTGTCTGCTCCCGGCATCCGCTTACAGACAAGCTGTGACCGTCTCCGGGAGCTGCATGTGTCAGAGGTT
TTCACCGTCATCACCGAAACGCGCGAGACGAAAGGGCCTCGTGATACGCCTATTTTTATAGGTTAATGTC
ATGATAATAATGGTTTCTTAGACGTCAGGTGGCACTTTTCGGGGAAATGTGCGCGGAACCCCTATTTGTT
TATTTTTCTAAATACATTCAAATATGTATCCGCTCATGAGACAATAACCCTGATAAATGCTTCAATAATA
TTGAAAAAGGAAGAGTATGAGTATTCAACATTTCCGTGTCGCCCTTATTCCCTTTTTTGCGGCATTTTGC
CTTCCTGTTTTTGCTCACCCAGAAACGCTGGTGAAAGTAAAAGATGCTGAAGATCAGTTGGGTGCACGAG
TGGGTTACATCGAACTGGATCTCAACAGCGGTAAGATCCTTGAGAGTTTTCGCCCCGAAGAACGTTTTCC
AATGATGAGCACTTTTAAAGTTCTGCTATGTGGCGCGGTATTATCCCGTATTGACGCCGGGCAAGAGCAA
CTCGGTCGCCGCATACACTATTCTCAGAATGACTTGGTTGAGTACTCACCAGTCACAGAAAAGCATCTTA
CGGATGGCATGACAGTAAGAGAATTATGCAGTGCTGCCATAACCATGAGTGATAACACTGCGGCCAACTT
ACTTCTGACAACGATCGGAGGACCGAAGGAGCTAACCGCTTTTTTGCACAACATGGGGGATCATGTAACT
CGCCTTGATCGTTGGGAACCGGAGCTGAATGAAGCCATACCAAACGACGAGCGTGACACCACGATGCCTG
TAGCAATGGCAACAACGTTGCGCAAACTATTAACTGGCGAACTACTTACTCTAGCTTCCCGGCAACAATT
AATAGACTGGATGGAGGCGGATAAAGTTGCAGGACCACTTCTGCGCTCGGCCCTTCCGGCTGGCTGGTTT
ATTGCTGATAAATCTGGAGCCGGTGAGCGTGGGTCTCGCGGTATCATTGCAGCACTGGGGCCAGATGGTA
AGCCCTCCCGTATCGTAGTTATCTACACGACGGGGAGTCAGGCAACTATGGATGAACGAAATAGACAGAT
CGCTGAGATAGGTGCCTCACTGATTAAGCATTGGTAACTGTCAGACCAAGTTTACTCATATATACTTTAG
ATTGATTTAAAACTTCATTTTTAATTTAAAAGGATCTAGGTGAAGATCCTTTTTGATAATCTCATGACCA
AAATCCCTTAACGTGAGTTTTCGTTCCACTGAGCGTCAGACCCCGTAGAAAAGATCAAAGGATCTTCTTG
AGATCCTTTTTTTCTGCGCGTAATCTGCTGCTTGCAAACAAAAAAACCACCGCTACCAGCGGTGGTTTGT
TTGCCGGATCAAGAGCTACCAACTCTTTTTCCGAAGGTAACTGGCTTCAGCAGAGCGCAGATACCAAATA
CTGTCCTTCTAGTGTAGCCGTAGTTAGGCCACCACTTCAAGAACTCTGTAGCACCGCCTACATACCTCGC
TCTGCTAATCCTGTTACCAGTGGCTGCTGCCAGTGGCGATAAGTCGTGTCTTACCGGGTTGGACTCAAGA
CGATAGTTACCGGATAAGGCGCAGCGGTCGGGCTGAACGGGGGGTTCGTGCACACAGCCCAGCTTGGAGC
GAACGACCTACACCGAACTGAGATACCTACAGCGTGAGCTATGAGAAAGCGCCACGCTTCCCGAAGGGAG
AAAGGCGGACAGGTATCCGGTAAGCGGCAGGGTCGGAACAGGAGAGCGCACGAGGGAGCTTCCAGGGGGA
AACGCCTGGTATCTTTATAGTCCTGTCGGGTTTCGCCACCTCTGACTTGAGCGTCGATTTTTGTGATGCT
CGTCAGGGGGGCGGAGCCTATGGAAAAACGCCAGCAACGCGGCCTTTTTACGGTTCCTGGTCTTTTGCTG
GCCTTTTGCTCACATGTTCTTTCCTGCGTTATCCCCTGATTCTGTGGATAACCGTATTACCGCCTTTGAG
TGAGCTGATACCAGCGGATAACAATTTCACAGGGCCCTGTCGGATTATGGGCTCTTCTTTTATCCTCTAC
TTTCTTTCTAGAAAATGCAAATGTTGAGTCAGAAATTGCTGAATGGAGTACAACTGCAATGGGTTTAGCT
TATGTTTCTGGAACAATTACTGGTGGAATTGTGATTGAAAAGTAAGGTTATATTTCATTTCAATAAATGT
TACCACAGTATAACAAAAACAAGTTACATTGTTCAGAGTATGTCTGAATGTATTATTATTATTGTATTTG
TGCATCAGTACTGTAGTTGTACTGAAGAAGGGTTTAAAATAATCTCAACGTTTTTAAGACGAGTTAGTGA
GAATACGGTCGCAGTTAGGATGTTTGGACATAGTTTTATTAGATAATCGTGAACTAACTCACTATAAAAA
CCCGCTAACTCATTGAATAAGATAGTTTTAAACGTTCAAAATTTGAAGACAAAATTGTATGAATAAGTTT
ACAGAGTTGGTCGACGCAAGCTTCTCCTTCTCTTCACATTTCTCAATAATTTAGCTCTAATTGCATTCGT
ATTCTTCGCAAAAATACGTATTCTGATTGACCCGATGAAATACGGATGCCTAGTTGCATTGATCATCTAC
GGTTATACTTATGGGTGAGGTTTTTCAAATATATTTTGATTTAATCGAATAATGAAATTTCAGAACTGGA
GTTGGTCCAATTTCGTGGTTTATATCCTCTGAACTGGTACCTCAAAAACATCGTAGTATTGCTCAATCTG
TGGCATATTCAATGAATACTGTAATGGTGGTTATCAGTACATTTACAGTATTACCTCTATATTCCGTTAT
TGGTAGTTATGCTTTCCTTATTCTATATTCAATTCCTTCATTTATAAGTATGCTTATATTATTTCGCTAC
TTACCGGAAACCAAAGGACGAGAGATTCATGATATTGTGAATGAACTTAAAAAAAAATGAAAACCTTTGA
AAACGTTCATACGGCCGAAATTTTACTTGATCGAGCCAATTGAACTTTTGTTAAGACTTACAGAAAAGTG
AGAGATTTTGTTACAAAAAAGTGAGAAAAAAGCGAAAATGAACAGGAAAAAGAAGAAAAATACACCCGAA
GTATCATATAAAAATTAAAAAGATTGTTTGACCTGGCGGAACTTTTTTGCAAAAACTCTGAATATCCATG
GCACATGCTTCGTGCAAAACAGGATCCAAATGAATATCAACAAGAGATTCTTGAAGACGACGAGCCACTT
GCTCAGAGCATTGCTTATCTCGAATGAGACCCTTGTTAAAATCATTTTTCAAACATTATATGACATTGTC
GAAATGTCCTCCTGATTCCATGATGGTAGCAAACTCACTTCGTCTTTGAGCCAATTTATCCAAGTCCTTG
TAAAAAGTATTCGAAAATTGTTAACGGATAAAATGTTTATTATAATATCAAAAACAATTTGTCAGTTGAC
CACTTTTTGATATATTTGACAGAAACCGGGATGAATTGGCTCAAAGTTAGGGCGCCCTTCTATTACAGGG
TTTCTGATAACAAACCGGTTATTAACTCCCAACAAGGGATGATTTCAATTCATCATGCTCAAATTGACCC
AAATTAAGTTACATGACAAATTCATCGCCCTTTTCAACTCTTCTTGGCTCATCATCTGTTATTCTGTTCC
TATTCTGTCTGCACCCTATACCCCTTTGCATACTCTCTCGTCATTCCTTTCTTGGATAGTGTCTTCTTCT
CCCCAGCTCTGCTACTTCTATGACTTGCGCCCGCTGCTTTTCCGCTCGTTCCTCTCCTCTCTGACGTCTT
CTTCTGCTTCTTTTCTCCTTCCTTTTTCCCTTCTCAATCTTCCTCTTTTTCCCATTTCTGTCAATCATTC
GAAGAAGAAGAAGAAGAAGACCCTCATTCATTTCATTTTTTTTTCTGTCGGTGTGTGCTGCTCGGTTAAG
AGTGAGCTCTCTATTCCACGTCTTCTTCTTTTTCTTCTTCGATTCGAATCAATCACTCCACCAAAACGCA
TTCGTTTTTGGGATTCACCCCGCGGTTCGCAATAGGTTTCTTTTTCAAATTATTAGCGTTATAAATAGAA
AAATGGTGGAGTTTCAATAAAAATGATAATTTACAAAGTGTATTTTGATTACATGTACTCAAAAAGGTTG
AAATTTTTCATACCAGTTTTCCGGAAATCCATCTGATATCATTATCGTATTTTTCTTTTTAAAAATGTTT
TCAAAAAAAAACAAAATATAGCTGGTTATTTGGCACCCTCTAATTACCATTTTCCTGTCACACCACACTC
TTTTCCTTCTTCCACTTCTTTCCGTTTTCAGCCGCTTCCAACCAAACCGATATGAAAGCCGAGCAACAAC
GATCGATTCCACCCGGCTCGGCGACCTTCCCGTCGCAGGTGAGACTCAGAAAACTAGAGAAACCGCTCAA
CTAACTCTTGATATCCGATTTCATTCTTTTCTCTTTTCTTTTTGTTGAACTTTTCCATATTTCCAGATGC
CACGGCCACCACCAAGCACCGAACAAGGAATCACAACGGAATCGGAGCTTGCGAAGAAAGCTCAAATCAC
TCCGAACGACGTTTTAGCACTTCCGGGAATCACTCAAGGTATCTTGCTCCCTTTGGATTTCAGTTTAAAA
CATAAATTTAGGATTCTTATGCTCCCCATCTGCGAACATCTATAACATCGAGTTCACCAAGTTCCAAATC
CGTGATCTGGACACTGAGCAAGTGCTTTTCGAGATCGCCAAACCGGAGAACGATCAGGAGAATGATGAGT
CGCCACAGGAGTCGGCAAGATACGTGCGTTATAGATTTGCTCCAAACTTTTTGAAACTCAAAACGGTCGG
AGCAACTGTGGAATTCAAAGTAGGAGACATCCCAATCCATCATTTCCGAATGATCGAACGTCACTTCTTC
AAAGATCGCCTTCTGAAGTGTTTTGACTTTGAATTCGGATTCTGTATTCCGAATTCACGAAACAACTGTG
AACATATCTATGAGTTCCCTCAACTCTCTCAACAACTCAGTGAGTCATTATTCTAAAAAGTACAATTCAA
AAGACTAATCTCTTTTTCAGTGGACGACATGATCAACAATCCAAACGAGACTCGTTCTGACAGCTTCTAT
TTCGTCGATAACAAACTCGTCATGCACAACAAAGCCGACTACTCATATGATGCATAAATATTTAATACAA
AAATGTTCTGGATAATTATTCTGTCGAATAGAAAAAAAACTCCAAATGTGATTAAATTCCAATAATTCCT
GTCTAGTTTGTTCCTTCCCCTTCCCCTTCTCATGTTCAATGCATTCCTAAGCTTTTCAGTTCCCCCCTTG
TTTCTATATTTTTTCGCTGTCCTGTCACACTCGCTAAAAACACTAATCACACGGAAATCTGTTTTCAATA
AAAACTCCAACTTTAACTCATTTTCAATTTCAACTGAAAGATTTTTTCATTAGAGAATGTCTAGAACTAG
GCCCGGGCTACGTAATACGACTCACTTAAGGCCTTGACTAGAGGGTACCAGAGCTCACCTAGGCAGGAAC
AGCTATGACCATGATTACGCCAAGCTAT
Features (pLannotate 1.2.2; 14 found; start..end, strand, type, name):
      1..21      +  protein_bind   attB4: mutant version of attB; core recombination site for the Gateway® BP reaction BP Clonase™
    510..1373    +  CDS            mRuby2: mRuby2 is a basic (constitutively fluorescent) red fluorescent protein published in 2012, derived from Entacmaea quadricolor. It has moderate acid sensitivity.
   1380..1964    +  CDS            Plcd1 (fragment): PLCD1_RAT - Experimental evidence at protein level: Swiss-Prot protein existence level 1. The production of the second messenger molecules diacylglycerol (DAG) and inositol 1,4,5-trisphosphate (IP3) is mediated by activated phosphatidylinositol-specific phospholipase C enzymes (PubMed:16000311). Essential for trophoblast and placental development (By similarity). Binds phosphatidylinositol 4,5-bisphosphate (By similarity). From Rattus norvegicus (Rat).
   2015..2338    +  terminator     tbb-2 terminator: tbb-2; transcription terminator for the C. elegans tubulin beta-2 gene
   3710..3845    +  CDS            lacZα (fragment): LacZα fragment of β-galactosidase; lacZ fragment
   3851..3950    -  misc_feature   bom (fragment): basis of mobility region from pBR322
   4052..4087    -  CDS            rop (fragment): Rop protein, which maintains plasmids at low copy number; rop
   4182..4286    +  promoter       AmpR promoter: bla
   4287..5147    +  CDS            AmpR: β-lactamase; bla; confers resistance to ampicillin, carbenicillin, and related antibiotics
   5318..5906    +  rep_origin     ori: high-copy-number ColE1/pMB1/pBR322/pUC origin of replication
   6671..6687    -  CDS            M13 gene XI (fragment): pXI; XI; phage assembly
   7165..7380    -  CDS            GSLG1_CAEEL (fragment): Experimental evidence at protein level: Swiss-Prot protein existence level 1. From Caenorhabditis elegans.
   8254..8271    -  misc_feature   P element 5' end (fragment): No description available
   8382..9224    +  CDS            unc-119: UN119_CAEEL - Experimental evidence at protein level: Swiss-Prot protein existence level 1. Myristoyl-binding protein that acts as a cargo adapter: specifically binds the myristoyl moiety of a subset of N-terminally myristoylated proteins and is required for their localization. Plays a key role in ciliary membrane localization of proteins. Required for the establishment or function of the nervous system. From Caenorhabditis elegans.
