[The description below was written by a language model from this plasmid's Addgene catalogue record and pLannotate feature annotations shown in this document.]
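Description:
JH04 is a C. elegans transgene plasmid built on a modified pCFJ150 backbone, a vector generally used for MosSCI single-copy insertion into the worm genome. It is propagated in E. coli using a high-copy ColE1/pUC-type origin and an ampicillin resistance gene (β-lactamase with its own promoter). The catalogue lists the plasmid at about 9.6 kb, and the depositor's theoretical full sequence is within a few bases of that figure. The insert size recorded in the catalogue equals the whole plasmid size, so it does not describe the expression cassette alone. The feature table also detects an unc-119 coding sequence, the standard worm rescue marker used to identify transgenic animals in an unc-119 mutant background, and a remnant attB4 Gateway site at the start of the cassette. Short annotated fragments of other elements (lacZα, rop, bom, a C. elegans gene fragment) appear to be backbone or flanking genomic remnants rather than functional parts.

The payload is pmex-5::mRuby2::PH::tbb-2, assembled by Gibson cloning from a synthesized gene. The mex-5 promoter is named in the catalogue but not annotated in the table, where it presumably occupies the region upstream of the first coding sequence; it is commonly used for germline and early embryonic expression. It drives a C. elegans codon-optimized mRuby2 red fluorescent protein fused at its C-terminus to a fragment of rat phospholipase C δ1. This fragment corresponds to the PH domain, which binds phosphatidylinositol 4,5-bisphosphate and so targets the fusion to the plasma membrane. The tbb-2 terminator region closes the cassette. The associated study compared fluorescent proteins for in vivo imaging, so this construct serves as a membrane-localized reporter for assessing mRuby2 performance in living worms.
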