Addgene plasmid #73513: JH04
Purpose: mRuby2_PH pCFJ150 - contains C. elegans codon optimized mRuby2
Depositing lab: Bob Goldstein. Depositing organization: University of North Carolina at Chapel Hill. Publication: Comparative assessment of fluorescent proteins for in vivo imaging in an animal model system. Heppert JK, Dickinson DJ, Pani AM, Higgins CD, Steward A, Ahringer J, Kuhn JR, Goldstein B. Mol Biol Cell. 2016 Nov 7;27(22):3385-3394. doi: 10.1091/mbc.E16-01-0063. Epub 2016 Jul 6. PubMed 27385332.
Backbone
  Vector backbone: modified pCFJ150
  Total vector size (bp): 9601
Growth in bacteria
  Bacterial resistance: Ampicillin, 100 μg/mL
  Growth temperature: 37°C
  Growth strain: DH5alpha
  Copy number: Unknown
Gene/Insert
  Gene/Insert name: pmex-5::mRuby2::PH::tbb-2
  Species: C. elegans (nematode)
  Insert size (bp): 9601
  Promoter: mex-5
  Tag / fusion protein: mRuby2 (N terminal on insert)
  Cloning method: Gibson Cloning
  Sequencing primers: 5′ GATTTTCCGTTTTCTCATTGTATTCTCTC; 3′ GAGGAGTTGGGATCCCTTG
Resource information
  A portion of this plasmid was derived from a plasmid made by: Gene was synthesized by IDT
Terms and licenses: Academic/Nonprofit Terms; Industry Terms: Not Available to Industry
How to cite: JH04 was a gift from Bob Goldstein (Addgene plasmid # 73513 ; http://n2t.net/addgene:73513 ; RRID:Addgene_73513)
