>Addgene plasmid #73513 | JH04 | addgene partial sequence | sequence record 139061 | pDD-F1 5'-CAGACTTCTTCAAGCAATCCTTC-3'
TCCAAGTCCGTGGAGTCAACTTCCCATCCAACGGACCAGTCATGCAAAAGGTAAGTTTAAACAGTTCGGT
ACTAACTAACCATACATATTTAAATTTTCAGAAGACCAAGGGATGGGAGCCAAACACCGAGATGATGTAC
CCAGCCGACGGAGGACTCCGTGGATACACCCACATGGCCCTCAAGGTCGACGGAGGAGGACACCTCTCCT
GCTCCTTCGTCACCACCTACCGTTCCAAGGTAAGTTTAAACATGATTTTACTAACTAACTAATCTGATTT
AAATTTTCAGAAGACCGTCGGAAACATCAAGATGCCAGGAATCCACGCCGTCGACCACCGTCTCGAGCGT
CTCGAGGAGTCCGACAACGAGATGTTCGTCGTCCAACGTGAGCACGCCGTCGCCAAGTTCGCCGGACTCG
GAGGAGGAATGGACGAGCTCTACAAGGCCGGCCACGGACTCCAAGACGACCCAGACCTCCAAGCCCTCCT
CAAGGGATCCCAACTCCTCAAGGTCAAGTCCTCCTCCTGGCGTCGTGAGCGTTTCTACAAGCTCCAAGAG
GACTGCAAGGTAAGTTTAAACATATATATACTAACTAACCCTGATTATTTAAATTTTCAGACCATCTGGC
AAGAGTCCCGTAAGGTAAGTTTAAACAGTTCGGTACTAACTAACCATACATATTTAAATTTTCAGGTCAT
GCGTTCCCCAGAGTCCCAACTCTTCTCCATCGAGGACATCCAAGAGGTCCGTATGGGACACCGTACCGAG
GG
