>Addgene plasmid #73513 | JH04 | addgene partial sequence | sequence record 139064 | pRS414-R 5'-CACCTCTGACTTGAGCGTCG-3'
AAAACGCCAGCAACGCGGCCTTTTTACGGTTCCTGGTCTTTTGCTGGCCTTTTGCTCACATGTTCTTTCC
TGCGTTATCCCCTGATTCTGTGGATAACCGTATTACCGCCTTTGAGTGAGCTGATACCAGCGGATAACAA
TTTCACAGGGCCCTGTCGGATTATGGGCTCTTCTTTTATCCTCTACTTTCTTTCTAGAAAATGCAAATGT
TGAGTCAGAAATTGCTGAATGGAGTACAACTGCAATGGGTTTAGCTTATGTTTCTGGAACAATTACTGGT
GGAATTGTGATTGAAAAGTAAGGTTATATTTCATTTCAATAAATGTTACCACAGTATAACAAAAACAAGT
TACATTGTTCAGAGTATGTCTGAATGTATTATTATTATTGTATTTGTGCATCAGTACTGTAGTTGTACTG
AAGAAGGGTTTAAAATAATCTCAACGTTTTTAAGACGAGTTAGTGAGAATACGGTCGCAGTTAGGATGTT
TGGACATAGTTTTATTAGATAATCGTGAACTAACTCACTATAAAAACCCGCTAACTCATTGAATAAGATA
GTTTTAAACGTTCAAAATTTGAAGACAAAATTGTATGAATAAGTTTACAGAGTTGGTCGACGCAAGCTTC
TCCTTCTCTTCACATTTCTCAATAATTTAGCTCTAATTGCATTCGTATTCTTCGCAAAAATACGTATTCT
GATTGACCCGATGAAATACGGATGCCTAGTTGCATTGATCATCTACGGTTATACTTATGGGTGAGGTTTT
TCAAATATATTTTGATTTAATCGAATAATGAAATTTCAGAACTGGAGTTGGTCCAATTTCGTGGTTTATA
TCCTCTGAACTGGTACCTCAAAAACATCGTAGTATTGCTCAATCT
